Addgene plasmid #233339: pET29b_His-TEV-SpyCatcher003-C
Purpose: To express SpyCatcher
Depositing lab: Magnus Rueping. Depositing organization: King Abdullah University of Science and Technology (KAUST). Publication: Nanobodies for NETosis Tracking and Visualization. Gutu N, Peng Y, Renn D, Rueping M. Curr Protoc. 2025 Oct;5(10):e70213. doi: 10.1002/cpz1.70213. PubMed 41090551.
Backbone
  Vector backbone: pET_29b
  Vector type: Bacterial Expression
Growth in bacteria
  Bacterial resistance: Kanamycin, 50 μg/mL
  Growth temperature: 37°C
  Growth strain: DH5alpha
  Copy number: High Copy
Gene/Insert
  Gene/Insert name: His-TEV-SpyCatcher003-C
  Species: Synthetic
  Promoter: T7
  Cloning method: Gene Synthesis
Terms and licenses: Academic/Nonprofit Terms; Industry Terms: Not Available to Industry
How to cite: pET29b_His-TEV-SpyCatcher003-C was a gift from Magnus Rueping (Addgene plasmid # 233339 ; http://n2t.net/addgene:233339 ; RRID:Addgene_233339)
