[The description below was written by a language model from this plasmid's Addgene catalogue record and pLannotate feature annotations shown in this document.]
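Description:
pET29b_His-TEV-SpyCatcher003-C is a bacterial expression plasmid built on the pET-29b backbone for producing a tagged form of SpyCatcher003 in E. coli. It is selected with kanamycin through an aph(3')-Ia resistance gene and replicates from a ColE1/pMB1-type origin. The catalogue lists it as high copy, although the feature table also shows the rop gene and the bom region inherited from pBR322, which normally moderate copy number. An f1 origin is present as well, along with short remnants annotated as tetracycline-resistance fragments and an AmpR promoter fragment. These are backbone leftovers rather than functional markers.

Expression follows the standard pET arrangement. A T7 promoter is followed immediately by a lac operator and the strong phage T7 gene 10 ribosome binding site, with a T7 terminator downstream and a plasmid-borne lacI gene supplying repressor. Transcription therefore requires a host that provides T7 RNA polymerase, and it is relieved by IPTG. The synthetic insert, made by gene synthesis, is not itself annotated in the feature table. It lies in the unannotated stretch between the ribosome binding site and the end of the circular sequence record. By its name it encodes a His tag, a TEV protease cleavage site and SpyCatcher003, the engineered protein partner that forms a spontaneous covalent isopeptide bond with SpyTag peptides. The meaning of the "-C" suffix is not explained in the record. A short His-tag fragment is also annotated just upstream of the terminator, probably the vector's own C-terminal tag region, and the record does not show whether it is translated. The stated purpose is simply to express SpyCatcher, and the associated publication concerns nanobodies for tracking and visualising NETosis.
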