Features (pLannotate 1.2.2; 18 found; start..end, strand, type, name):
      7..24      +  CDS            9xHis (fragment): 9xHis affinity tag
     34..83      +  CDS            SET1 (fragment): solubility-enhancement tag derived from T7 phage gene 10B
     91..138     +  terminator     T7 terminator: transcription terminator for bacteriophage T7 RNA polymerase
    175..603     +  rep_origin     f1 ori (sequence partly withheld): f1 bacteriophage origin of replication; arrow indicates direction of (+) strand synthesis
    656..713     +  promoter       AmpR promoter (fragment): bla
    722..1537    -  CDS            KanR: aminoglycoside phosphotransferase; aph(3')-Ia; confers resistance to kanamycin in bacteria or G418 (Geneticin®) in eukaryotes
   1659..2247    +  rep_origin     ori: high-copy-number ColE1/pMB1/pBR322/pUC origin of replication
   2433..2572    -  misc_feature   bom: basis of mobility region from pBR322
   2674..2865    -  CDS            rop: Rop protein, which maintains plasmids at low copy number; rop
   2882..3262    +  CDS            YPB1_ECOLX: Protein predicted: Swiss-Prot protein existence level 4. From Escherichia coli.
   3334..3625    -  CDS            TcR (fragment): tetracycline efflux protein; tet; confers resistance to tetracycline
   3640..3661    -  protein_bind   CAP binding site: CAP binding activates transcription in the presence of cAMP. E. coli catabolite activator protein
   3674..4756    -  CDS            lacI: lac repressor; lacI; The lac repressor binds to the lac operator to inhibit transcription in E. coli. This inhibition can be relieved by adding lactose or isopropyl-β-D-thiogalactopyranoside (IPTG).
   4757..4834    -  promoter       lacI promoter: lacI
   4842..5121    -  CDS            TcR (fragment): tetracycline efflux protein; tet; confers resistance to tetracycline
   5147..5165    +  promoter       T7 promoter: promoter for bacteriophage T7 RNA polymerase
   5166..5190    +  protein_bind   lac operator: The lac repressor binds to the lac operator to inhibit transcription in E. coli. This inhibition can be relieved by adding lactose or isopropyl-β-D-thiogalactopyranoside (IPTG). lac repressor encoded by lacI
   5205..5227    +  RBS            RBS: efficient ribosome binding site from bacteriophage T7 gene 10 (Olins and Rangwala, 1989)
>Addgene plasmid #233339 | pET29b_His-TEV-SpyCatcher003-C | addgene full sequence | sequence record 473212 | Addgene NGS Result
CTCGAGCACCACCACCACCACCACTGAGATCCGGCTGCTAACAAAGCCCGAAAGGAAGCTGAGTTGGCTG
CTGCCACCGCTGAGCAATAACTAGCATAACCCCTTGGGGCCTCTAAACGGGTCTTGAGGGGTTTTTTGCT
GAAAGGAGGAACTATATCCGGATTGGCGAATGGG
[124 nt withheld, positions 175-298]
C
[91 nt withheld, positions 300-390]
A
[49 nt withheld, positions 392-440]
CCTTTGACGTTGGAGTCCACGTTCTTT
[37 nt withheld, positions 468-504]
ACCCTATCTCGGTCTATTCTTTTGATTTATAAGGGATTTTGCCGATTTCGGCCTATTGGTTAAAAAATGA
GCTGATTTAACAAAAATTTAACGCGAATTTTAACAAAATATTAACGCTTACAATTTAGGTGGCACTTTTC
GGGGAAATGTGCGCGGAACCCCTATTTGTTTATTTTTCTAAATACATTCAAATATGTATCCGCTCATGAA
TTAATTCTTAGAAAAACTCATCGAGCATCAAATGAAACTGCAATTTATTCATATCAGGATTATCAATACC
ATATTTTTGAAAAAGCCGTTTCTGTAATGAAGGAGAAAACTCACCGAGGCAGTTCCATAGGATGGCAAGA
TCCTGGTATCGGTCTGCGATTCCGACTCGTCCAACATCAATACAACCTATTAATTTCCCCTCGTCAAAAA
TAAGGTTATCAAGTGAGAAATCACCATGAGTGACGACTGAATCCGGTGAGAATGGCAAAAGTTTATGCAT
TTCTTTCCAGACTTGTTCAACAGGCCAGCCATTACGCTCGTCATCAAAATCACTCGCATCAACCAAACCG
TTATTCATTCGTGATTGCGCCTGAGCGAGACGAAATACGCGATCGCTGTTAAAAGGACAATTACAAACAG
GAATCGAATGCAACCGGCGCAGGAACACTGCCAGCGCATCAACAATATTTTCACCTGAATCAGGATATTC
TTCTAATACCTGGAATGCTGTTTTCCCGGGGATCGCAGTGGTGAGTAACCATGCATCATCAGGAGTACGG
ATAAAATGCTTGATGGTCGGAAGAGGCATAAATTCCGTCAGCCAGTTTAGTCTGACCATCTCATCTGTAA
CATCATTGGCAACGCTACCTTTGCCATGTTTCAGAAACAACTCTGGCGCATCGGGCTTCCCATACAATCG
ATAGATTGTCGCACCTGATTGCCCGACATTATCGCGAGCCCATTTATACCCATATAAATCAGCATCCATG
TTGGAATTTAATCGCGGCCTAGAGCAAGACGTTTCCCGTTGAATATGGCTCATAACACCCCTTGTATTAC
TGTTTATGTAAGCAGACAGTTTTATTGTTCATGACCAAAATCCCTTAACGTGAGTTTTCGTTCCACTGAG
CGTCAGACCCCGTAGAAAAGATCAAAGGATCTTCTTGAGATCCTTTTTTTCTGCGCGTAATCTGCTGCTT
GCAAACAAAAAAACCACCGCTACCAGCGGTGGTTTGTTTGCCGGATCAAGAGCTACCAACTCTTTTTCCG
AAGGTAACTGGCTTCAGCAGAGCGCAGATACCAAATACTGTCCTTCTAGTGTAGCCGTAGTTAGGCCACC
ACTTCAAGAACTCTGTAGCACCGCCTACATACCTCGCTCTGCTAATCCTGTTACCAGTGGCTGCTGCCAG
TGGCGATAAGTCGTGTCTTACCGGGTTGGACTCAAGACGATAGTTACCGGATAAGGCGCAGCGGTCGGGC
TGAACGGGGGGTTCGTGCACACAGCCCAGCTTGGAGCGAACGACCTACACCGAACTGAGATACCTACAGC
GTGAGCTATGAGAAAGCGCCACGCTTCCCGAAGGGAGAAAGGCGGACAGGTATCCGGTAAGCGGCAGGGT
CGGAACAGGAGAGCGCACGAGGGAGCTTCCAGGGGGAAACGCCTGGTATCTTTATAGTCCTGTCGGGTTT
CGCCACCTCTGACTTGAGCGTCGATTTTTGTGATGCTCGTCAGGGGGGCGGAGCCTATGGAAAAACGCCA
GCAACGCGGCCTTTTTACGGTTCCTGGCCTTTTGCTGGCCTTTTGCTCACATGTTCTTTCCTGCGTTATC
CCCTGATTCTGTGGATAACCGTATTACCGCCTTTGAGTGAGCTGATACCGCTCGCCGCAGCCGAACGACC
GAGCGCAGCGAGTCAGTGAGCGAGGAAGCGGAAGAGCGCCTGATGCGGTATTTTCTCCTTACGCATCTGT
GCGGTATTTCACACCGCAATGGTGCACTCTCAGTACAATCTGCTCTGATGCCGCATAGTTAAGCCAGTAT
ACACTCCGCTATCGCTACGTGACTGGGTCATGGCTGCGCCCCGACACCCGCCAACACCCGCTGACGCGCC
CTGACGGGCTTGTCTGCTCCCGGCATCCGCTTACAGACAAGCTGTGACCGTCTCCGGGAGCTGCATGTGT
CAGAGGTTTTCACCGTCATCACCGAAACGCGCGAGGCAGCTGCGGTAAAGCTCATCAGCGTGGTCGTGAA
GCGATTCACAGATGTCTGCCTGTTCATCCGCGTCCAGCTCGTTGAGTTTCTCCAGAAGCGTTAATGTCTG
GCTTCTGATAAAGCGGGCCATGTTAAGGGCGGTTTTTTCCTGTTTGGTCACTGATGCCTCCGTGTAAGGG
GGATTTCTGTTCATGGGGGTAATGATACCGATGAAACGAGAGAGGATGCTCACGATACGGGTTACTGATG
ATGAACATGCCCGGTTACTGGAACGTTGTGAGGGTAAACAACTGGCGGTATGGATGCGGCGGGACCAGAG
AAAAATCACTCAGGGTCAATGCCAGCGCTTCGTTAATACAGATGTAGGTGTTCCACAGGGTAGCCAGCAG
CATCCTGCGATGCAGATCCGGAACATAATGGTGCAGGGCGCTGACTTCCGCGTTTCCAGACTTTACGAAA
CACGGAAACCGAAGACCATTCATGTTGTTGCTCAGGTCGCAGACGTTTTGCAGCAGCAGTCGCTTCACGT
TCGCTCGCGTATCGGTGATTCATTCTGCTAACCAGTAAGGCAACCCCGCCAGCCTAGCCGGGTCCTCAAC
GACAGGAGCACGATCATGCGCACCCGTGGGGCCGCCATGCCGGCGATAATGGCCTGCTTCTCGCCGAAAC
GTTTGGTGGCGGGACCAGTGACGAAGGCTTGAGCGAGGGCGTGCAAGATTCCGAATACCGCAAGCGACAG
GCCGATCATCGTCGCGCTCCAGCGAAAGCGGTCCTCGCCGAAAATGACCCAGAGCGCTGCCGGCACCTGT
CCTACGAGTTGCATGATAAAGAAGACAGTCATAAGTGCGGCGACGATAGTCATGCCCCGCGCCCACCGGA
AGGAGCTGACTGGGTTGAAGGCTCTCAAGGGCATCGGTCGAGATCCCGGTGCCTAATGAGTGAGCTAACT
TACATTAATTGCGTTGCGCTCACTGCCCGCTTTCCAGTCGGGAAACCTGTCGTGCCAGCTGCATTAATGA
ATCGGCCAACGCGCGGGGAGAGGCGGTTTGCGTATTGGGCGCCAGGGTGGTTTTTCTTTTCACCAGTGAG
ACGGGCAACAGCTGATTGCCCTTCACCGCCTGGCCCTGAGAGAGTTGCAGCAAGCGGTCCACGCTGGTTT
GCCCCAGCAGGCGAAAATCCTGTTTGATGGTGGTTAACGGCGGGATATAACATGAGCTGTCTTCGGTATC
GTCGTATCCCACTACCGAGATGTCCGCACCAACGCGCAGCCCGGACTCGGTAATGGCGCGCATTGCGCCC
AGCGCCATCTGATCGTTGGCAACCAGCATCGCAGTGGGAACGATGCCCTCATTCAGCATTTGCATGGTTT
GTTGAAAACCGGACATGGCACTCCAGTCGCCTTCCCGTTCCGCTATCGGCTGAATTTGATTGCGAGTGAG
ATATTTATGCCAGCCAGCCAGACGCAGACGCGCCGAGACAGAACTTAATGGGCCCGCTAACAGCGCGATT
TGCTGGTGACCCAATGCGACCAGATGCTCCACGCCCAGTCGCGTACCGTCTTCATGGGAGAAAATAATAC
TGTTGATGGGTGTCTGGTCAGAGACATCAAGAAATAACGCCGGAACATTAGTGCAGGCAGCTTCCACAGC
AATGGCATCCTGGTCATCCAGCGGATAGTTAATGATCAGCCCACTGACGCGTTGCGCGAGAAGATTGTGC
ACCGCCGCTTTACAGGCTTCGACGCCGCTTCGTTCTACCATCGACACCACCACGCTGGCACCCAGTTGAT
CGGCGCGAGATTTAATCGCCGCGACAATTTGCGACGGCGCGTGCAGGGCCAGACTGGAGGTGGCAACGCC
AATCAGCAACGACTGTTTGCCCGCCAGTTGTTGTGCCACGCGGTTGGGAATGTAATTCAGCTCCGCCATC
GCCGCTTCCACTTTTTCCCGCGTTTTCGCAGAAACGTGGCTGGCCTGGTTCACCACGCGGGAAACGGTCT
GATAAGAGACACCGGCATACTCTGCGACATCGTATAACGTTACTGGTTTCACATTCACCACCCTGAATTG
ACTCTCTTCCGGGCGCTATCATGCCATACCGCGAAAGGTTTTGCGCCATTCGATGGTGTCCGGGATCTCG
ACGCTCTCCCTTATGCGACTCCTGCATTAGGAAGCAGCCCAGTAGTAGGTTGAGGCCGTTGAGCACCGCC
GCCGCAAGGAATGGTGCATGCAAGGAGATGGCGCCCAACAGTCCCCCGGCCACGGGGCCTGCCACCATAC
CCACGCCGAAACAAGCGCTCATGAGCCCGAAGTGGCGAGCCCGATCTTCCCCATCGGTGATGTCGGCGAT
ATAGGCGCCAGCAACCGCACCTGTGGCGCCGGTGATGCCGGCCACGATGCGTCCGGCGTAGAGGATCGAG
ATCGATCTCGATCCCGCGAAATTAATACGACTCACTATAGGGGAATTGTGAGCGGATAACAATTCCCCTC
TAGAAATAATTTTGTTTAACTTTAAGAAGGAGATATACATATGTCTTATTACCATCATCACCACCACCAC
GATTACGACATACCGACGACTGAGAACTTGTACTTCCAAGGGGCTATGGTGACTACACTGTCCGGCCTGT
CAGGTGAACAAGGCCCAAGTGGGGACATGACTACCGAAGAGGACTCGGCAACGCATATAAAGTTCTCAAA
GCGCGACGAAGATGGTCGTGAACTTGCGGGTGCTACCATGGAATTGAGAGACTGTTCAGGGAAGACAATA
TCCACATGGATAAGTGACGGTCATGTAAAGGACTTCTATTTATACCCAGGTAAGTACACATTTGTCGAGA
CTGCAGCACCTGACGGCTATGAGGTTGCTACTCCTATCGAGTTCACGGTGAATGAAGACGGTCAGGTGAC
GGTAGACGGCGAGGCGACAGAAGGCGACGCACACACTTAG
